>Addgene plasmid #83730 | MSCV-6NBC-GFP-PGK-Puro-Barcode53 | depositor full sequence | sequence record 159892 | Full Sequence
TGAAAGACCCCACCTGTAGGTTTGGCAAGCTAGCTTAAGTAACGCCATTTTGCAAGGCATGGAAAATACA
TAACTGAGAATAGAGAAGTTCAGATCAAGGTTAGGAACAGAGAGACAGCAGAATATGGGCCAAACAGGAT
ATCTGTGGTAAGCAGTTCCTGCCCCGGCTCAGGGCCAAGAACAGATGGTCCCCAGATGCGGTCCCGCCCT
CAGCAGTTTCTAGAGAACCATCAGATGTTTCCAGGGTGCCCCAAGGACCTGAAATGACCCTGTGCCTTAT
TTGAACTAACCAATCAGTTCGCTTCTCGCTTCTGTTCGCGCGCTTCTGCTCCCCGAGCTCAATAAAAGAG
CCCACAACCCCTCACTCGGCGCGCCAGTCCTCCGATAGACTGCGTCGCCCGGGTACCCGTATTCCCAATA
AAGCCTCTTGCTGTTTGCATCCGAATCGTGGACTCGCTGATCCTTGGGAGGGTCTCCTCAGATTGATTGA
CTGCCCACCTCGGGGGTCTTTCATTTGGAGGTTCCACCGAGATTTGGAGACCCCTGCCCAGGGACCACCG
ACCCCCCCGCCGGGAGGTAAGCTGGCCAGCGGTCGTTTCGTGTCTGTCTCTGTCTTTGTGCGTGTTTGTG
CCGGCATCTAATGTTTGCGCCTGCGTCTGTACTAGTTAGCTAACTAGCTCTGTATCTGGCGGACCCGTGG
TGGAACTGACGAGTTCTGAACACCCGGCCGCAACCCTGGGAGACGTCCCAGGGACTTTGGGGGCCGTTTT
TGTGGCCCGACCTGAGGAAGGGAGTCGATGTGGAATCCGACCCCGTCAGGATATGTGGTTCTGGTAGGAG
ACGAGAACCTAAAACAGTTCCCGCCTCCGTCTGAATTTTTGCTTTCGGTTTGGAACCGAAGCCGCGCGTC
TTGTCTGCTGCAGCGCTGCAGCATCGTTCTGTGTTGTCTCTGTCTGACTGTGTTTCTGTATTTGTCTGAA
AATTAGGGCCAGACTGTTACCACTCCCTTAAGTTTGACCTTAGGTCACTGGAAAGATGTCGAGCGGATCG
CTCACAACCAGTCGGTAGATGTCAAGAAGAGACGTTGGGTTACCTTCTGCTCTGCAGAATGGCCAACCTT
TAACGTCGGATGGCCGCGAGACGGCACCTTTAACCGAGACCTCATCACCCAGGTTAAGATCAAGGTCTTT
TCACCTGGCCCGCATGGACACCCAGACCAGGTCCCCTACATCGTGACCTGGGAAGCCTTGGCTTTTGACC
CCCCTCCCTGGGTCAAGCCCTTTGTACACCCTAAGCCTCCGCCTCCTCTTCCTCCATCCGCCCCGTCTCT
CCCCCTTGAACCTCCTCGTTCGACCCCGCCTCGATCCTCCCTTTATCCAGCCCTCACTCCTTCTCTAGGC
GCCGGAATTAGATCCTCCAACCCACCATGGTGAGCAAGGGCGAGGAGCTGTTCACCGGGGTGGTGCCCAT
CCTGGTCGAGCTGGACGGCGACGTAAACGGCCACAAGTTCAGCGTGTCCGGCGAGGGCGAGGGCGATGCC
ACCTACGGCAAGCTGACCCTGAAGTTCATCTGCACCACCGGCAAGCTGCCCGTGCCCTGGCCCACCCTCG
TGACCACCCTGACCTACGGCGTGCAGTGCTTCAGCCGCTACCCCGACCACATGAAGCAGCACGACTTCTT
CAAGTCCGCCATGCCCGAAGGCTACGTCCAGGAGCGCACCATCTTCTTCAAGGACGACGGCAACTACAAG
ACCCGCGCCGAGGTGAAGTTCGAGGGCGACACCCTGGTGAACCGCATCGAGCTGAAGGGCATCGACTTCA
AGGAGGACGGCAACATCCTGGGGCACAAGCTGGAGTACAACTACAACAGCCACAACGTCTATATCATGGC
CGACAAGCAGAAGAACGGCATCAAGGTGAACTTCAAGATCCGCCACAACATCGAGGACGGCAGCGTGCAG
CTCGCCGACCACTACCAGCAGAACACCCCCATCGGCGACGGCCCCGTGCTGCTGCCCGACAACCACTACC
TGAGCACCCAGTCCGCCCTGAGCAAAGACCCCAACGAGAAGCGCGATCACATGGTCCTGCTGGAGTTCGT
GACCGCCGCCGGGATCACTCTCGGCATGGACGAGCTGTACAAGTAGCGGAGAATTCTACCGGGTAGGGGA
GGCGCTTTTCCCAAGGCAGTCTGGAGCATGCGCTTTAGCAGCCCCGCTGGGCACTTGGCGCTACACAAGT
GGCCTCTGGCCTCGCACACATTCCACATCCACCGGTAGGCGCCAACCGGCTCCGTTCTTTGGTGGCCCCT
TCGCGCCACCTTCTACTCCTCCCCTAGTCAGGAAGTTCCCCCCCGCCCCGCAGCTCGCGTCGTGCAGGAC
GTGACAAATGGAAGTAGCACGTCTCACTAGTCTCGTGCAGATGGACAGCACCGCTGAGCAATGGAAGCGG
GTAGGCCTTTGGGGCAGCGGCCAATAGCAGCTTTGCTCCTTCGCTTTCTGGGCTCAGAGGCTGGGAAGGG
GTGGGTCCGGGGGCGGGCTCAGGGGCGGGCTCAGGGGCGGGGCGGGCGCCCGAAGGTCCTCCGGAGGCCC
GGCATTCTGCACGCTTCAAAAGCGCACGTCTGCCGCGCTGTTCTCCTCTTCCTCATCTCCGGGCCTTTCG
ACCTGCAGCCCAAGCTTACCATGACCGAGTACAAGCCCACGGTGCGCCTCGCCACCCGCGACGACGTCCC
CAGGGCCGTACGCACCCTCGCCGCCGCGTTCGCCGACTACCCCGCCACGCGCCACACCGTCGATCCGGAC
CGCCACATCGAGCGGGTCACCGAGCTGCAAGAACTCTTCCTCACGCGCGTCGGGCTCGACATCGGCAAGG
TGTGGGTCGCGGACGACGGCGCCGCGGTGGCGGTCTGGACCACGCCGGAGAGCGTCGAAGCGGGGGCGGT
GTTCGCCGAGATCGGCCCGCGCATGGCCGAGTTGAGCGGTTCCCGGCTGGCCGCGCAGCAACAGATGGAA
GGCCTCCTGGCGCCGCACCGGCCCAAGGAGCCCGCGTGGTTCCTGGCCACCGTCGGCGTCTCGCCCGACC
ACCAGGGCAAGGGTCTGGGCAGCGCCGTCGTGCTCCCCGGAGTGGAGGCGGCCGAGCGCGCCGGGGTGCC
CGCCTTCCTGGAGACCTCCGCGCCCCGCAACCTCCCCTTCTACGAGCGGCTCGGCTTCACCGTCACCGCC
GACGTCGAGGTGCCCGAAGGACCGCGCACCTGGTGCATGACCCGCAAGCCCGGTGCCTGACGCCCGCCCC
ACGACCCGCAGCGCCCGACCGAAAGGAGCGCACGACCCCATGCATCGATAAAATAAAAGATTTTATTTAG
TCTCCAGAAAAAGGGGGGAATGAAAGACCCCACCTGTAGGTTTGGCAAGCTAGCTTAAGTAACGCCATTT
TGCAAGGCATGGAAAATACATAACTGAGAATAGAGAAGTTCAGATCAAGGTTAGGAACAGAGAGACAGCA
GAATATGGGCCAAACAGGATATCTGTGGTAAGCAGTTCCTGCCCCGGCTCAGGGCCAAGAACAGATGGTC
CCCAGATGCGGTCCCGCCCTCAGCAGTTTCTAGAGAACCATCAGATGTTTCCAGGGTGCCCCAAGGACCT
GAAATGACCCTGTGCCTTATTTGAACTAACCAATCAGTTCGCTTCTCGCTTCTGTTCGCGCGCTTCTGCT
CCCCGAGCTCAATAAAAGAGCCCACAACCCCTCACTCGGCGCGCCAGTCCTCCGATAGACTGCGTCGCCC
GGGTACCCGTGTATCCAATAAACCCTCTTGCAGTTGCATCCGACTTGTGGTCTCGCTGTTCCTTGGGAGG
GTCTCCTCTGAGTGATTGACTACCCGTCAGCGGGGGTCTTTCATGGGTAACAGTTTCTTGAAGTTGGAGA
ACAACATTCTGAGGGTAGGAGTCGAATATTAAGTAATCCTGACTCAATTAGCCACTGTTTTGAATCCACA
TACTCCAATACTCCTGAAATAGTTCATTATGGACAGCGCAGAAGAGCTGGGGAGAATTAATTCGTAATCA
TGGTCATAGCTGTTTCCTGTGTGAAATTGTTATCCGCTCACAATTCCACACAACATACGAGCCGGAAGCA
TAAAGTGTAAAGCCTGGGGTGCCTAATGAGTGAGCTAACTCACATTAATTGCGTTGCGCTCACTGCCCGC
TTTCCAGTCGGGAAACCTGTCGTGCCAGCTGCATTAATGAATCGGCCAACGCGCGGGGAGAGGCGGTTTG
CGTATTGGGCGCTCTTCCGCTTCCTCGCTCACTGACTCGCTGCGCTCGGTCGTTCGGCTGCGGCGAGCGG
TATCAGCTCACTCAAAGGCGGTAATACGGTTATCCACAGAATCAGGGGATAACGCAGGAAAGAACATGTG
AGCAAAAGGCCAGCAAAAGGCCAGGAACCGTAAAAAGGCCGCGTTGCTGGCGTTTTTCCATAGGCTCCGC
CCCCCTGACGAGCATCACAAAAATCGACGCTCAAGTCAGAGGTGGCGAAACCCGACAGGACTATAAAGAT
ACCAGGCGTTTCCCCCTGGAAGCTCCCTCGTGCGCTCTCCTGTTCCGACCCTGCCGCTTACCGGATACCT
GTCCGCCTTTCTCCCTTCGGGAAGCGTGGCGCTTTCTCATAGCTCACGCTGTAGGTATCTCAGTTCGGTG
TAGGTCGTTCGCTCCAAGCTGGGCTGTGTGCACGAACCCCCCGTTCAGCCCGACCGCTGCGCCTTATCCG
GTAACTATCGTCTTGAGTCCAACCCGGTAAGACACGACTTATCGCCACTGGCAGCAGCCACTGGTAACAG
GATTAGCAGAGCGAGGTATGTAGGCGGTGCTACAGAGTTCTTGAAGTGGTGGCCTAACTACGGCTACACT
AGAAGGACAGTATTTGGTATCTGCGCTCTGCTGAAGCCAGTTACCTTCGGAAAAAGAGTTGGTAGCTCTT
GATCCGGCAAACAAACCACCGCTGGTAGCGGTGGTTTTTTTGTTTGCAAGCAGCAGATTACGCGCAGAAA
AAAAGGATCTCAAGAAGATCCTTTGATCTTTTCTACGGGGTCTGACGCTCAGTGGAACGAAAACTCACGT
TAAGGGATTTTGGTCATGAGATTATCAAAAAGGATCTTCACCTAGATCCTTTTAAATTAAAAATGAAGTT
TTAAATCAATCTAAAGTATATATGAGTAAACTTGGTCTGACAGTTACCAATGCTTAATCAGTGAGGCACC
TATCTCAGCGATCTGTCTATTTCGTTCATCCATAGTTGCCTGACTCCCCGTCGTGTAGATAACTACGATA
CGGGAGGGCTTACCATCTGGCCCCAGTGCTGCAATGATACCGCGAGACCCACGCTCACCGGCTCCAGATT
TATCAGCAATAAACCAGCCAGCCGGAAGGGCCGAGCGCAGAAGTGGTCCTGCAACTTTATCCGCCTCCAT
CCAGTCTATTAATTGTTGCCGGGAAGCTAGAGTAAGTAGTTCGCCAGTTAATAGTTTGCGCAACGTTGTT
GCCATTGCTACAGGCATCGTGGTGTCACGCTCGTCGTTTGGTATGGCTTCATTCAGCTCCGGTTCCCAAC
GATCAAGGCGAGTTACATGATCCCCCATGTTGTGCAAAAAAGCGGTTAGCTCCTTCGGTCCTCCGATCGT
TGTCAGAAGTAAGTTGGCCGCAGTGTTATCACTCATGGTTATGGCAGCACTGCATAATTCTCTTACTGTC
ATGCCATCCGTAAGATGCTTTTCTGTGACTGGTGAGTACTCAACCAAGTCATTCTGAGAATAGTGTATGC
GGCGACCGAGTTGCTCTTGCCCGGCGTCAATACGGGATAATACCGCGCCACATAGCAGAACTTTAAAAGT
GCTCATCATTGGAAAACGTTCTTCGGGGCGAAAACTCTCAAGGATCTTACCGCTGTTGAGATCCAGTTCG
ATGTAACCCACTCGTGCACCCAACTGATCTTCAGCATCTTTTACTTTCACCAGCGTTTCTGGGTGAGCAA
AAACAGGAAGGCAAAATGCCGCAAAAAAGGGAATAAGGGCGACACGGAAATGTTGAATACTCATACTCTT
CCTTTTTCAATATTATTGAAGCATTTATCAGGGTTATTGTCTCATGAGCGGATACATATTTGAATGTATT
TAGAAAAATAAACAAATAGGGGTTCCGCGCACATTTCCCCGAAAAGTGCCACCTGACGTCTAAGAAACCA
TTATTATCATGACATTAACCTATAAAAATAGGCGTATCACGAGGCCCTTTCGTCTCGCGCGTTTCGGTGA
TGACGGTGAAAACCTCTGACACATGCAGCTCCCGGAGACGGTCACAGCTTGTCTGTAAGCGGATGCCGGG
AGCAGACAAGCCCGTCAGGGCGCGTCAGCGGGTGTTGGCGGGTGTCGGGGCTGGCTTAACTATGCGGCAT
CAGAGCAGATTGTACTGAGAGTGCACCATATGCGGTGTGAAATACCGCACAGATGCGTAAGGAGAAAATA
CCGCATCAGGCGCCATTCGCCATTCAGGCTGCGCAACTGTTGGGAAGGGCGATCGGTGCGGGCCTCTTCG
CTATTACGCCAGCTGGCGAAAGGGGGATGTGCTGCAAGGCGATTAAGTTGGGTAACGCCAGGGTTTTCCC
AGTCACGACGTTGTAAAACGACGGCGCAAGGAATGGTGCATGCAAGGAGATGGCGCCCAACAGTCCCCCG
GCCACGGGGCCTGCCACCATACCCACGCCGAAACAAGCGCTCATGAGCCCGAAGTGGCGAGCCCGATCTT
CCCCATCGGTGATGTCGGCGATATAGGCGCCAGCAACCGCACCTGTGGCGCCGGTGATGCCGGCCACGAT
GCGTCCGGCGTAGAGGCGATTAGTCCAATTTGTTAAAGACAGGATATCAGTGGTCCAGGCTCTAGTTTTG
ACTCAACAATATCACCAGCTGAAGCCTATAGAGTACGAGCCATAGATAAAATAAAAGATTTTATTTAGTC
TCCAGAAAAAGGGGGGAA
Features (pLannotate 1.2.2; 19 found; start..end, strand, type, name):
    579..920     +  misc_feature   MESV Ψ: packaging signal of murine embryonic stem cell virus
    987..1403    +  CDS            gag (truncated): truncated Moloney murine leukemia virus (MMLV) gag gene lacking the start codon
   1427..2143    +  CDS            EGFP: EGFP is a basic (constitutively fluorescent) green fluorescent protein published in 1996, derived from Aequorea victoria. It is reported to be a rapidly-maturing weak dimer with moderate acid sensitivity.
   2161..2660    +  promoter       PGK promoter: mouse phosphoglycerate kinase 1 promoter
   2681..3280    +  CDS            PuroR: puromycin N-acetyltransferase; pac from Streptomyces alboniger; confers resistance to puromycin
   3380..3894    +  LTR            3' LTR: 3' long terminal repeat from murine embryonic stem cell virus
   4087..4103    -  protein_bind   lac operator: The lac repressor binds to the lac operator to inhibit transcription in E. coli. This inhibition can be relieved by adding lactose or isopropyl-β-D-thiogalactopyranoside (IPTG). lac repressor encoded by lacI
   4111..4141    -  promoter       lac promoter: promoter for the E. coli lac operon
   4156..4177    -  protein_bind   CAP binding site: CAP binding activates transcription in the presence of cAMP. E. coli catabolite activator protein
   4190..4282    -  CDS            lacI (fragment): lac repressor; lacI; The lac repressor binds to the lac operator to inhibit transcription in E. coli. This inhibition can be relieved by adding lactose or isopropyl-β-D-thiogalactopyranoside (IPTG).
   4465..5053    -  rep_origin     ori: high-copy-number ColE1/pMB1/pBR322/pUC origin of replication
   5224..6084    -  CDS            AmpR: β-lactamase; bla; confers resistance to ampicillin, carbenicillin, and related antibiotics
   6085..6189    -  promoter       AmpR promoter: bla
   6284..6319    +  CDS            rop (fragment): Rop protein, which maintains plasmids at low copy number; rop
   6421..6520    +  misc_feature   bom (fragment): basis of mobility region from pBR322
   6526..6675    -  CDS            lacZα (fragment): LacZα fragment of β-galactosidase; lacZ fragment
   6675..6876    -  CDS            TcR (fragment): tetracycline efflux protein; tet; confers resistance to tetracycline
   6877..6975    +  CDS            env (fragment): murine leukemia virus gPr80 envelope polyprotein precursor; env; proteolytically cleaved into gp70SU and p15TM subunits
   7017..515     +  LTR            5' LTR (across the origin): 5' long terminal repeat from murine embryonic stem cell virus
