[The description below was written by a language model from this plasmid's Addgene catalogue record and pLannotate feature annotations shown in this document.]
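Description:
MSCV-6NBC-GFP-PGK-Puro-Barcode53 is a gammaretroviral transfer vector built on the murine stem cell virus (MSCV) backbone, about 7.0 kb in size, and is one member of a series of plasmids that each carry a distinct, defined six-nucleotide synthetic barcode (here number 53). The proviral region is bounded by MESV-derived 5′ and 3′ long terminal repeats and includes the MESV Ψ packaging signal extended by a truncated, start-codon-less MMLV gag segment, which together allow the genomic RNA to be encapsidated when viral proteins are supplied in trans by a packaging cell line. In bacteria the plasmid is maintained by a high-copy ColE1/pUC-type origin with ampicillin resistance (β-lactamase). The short lacI, lacZα, rop, bom, tetracycline-resistance and env fragments detected outside the provirus appear to be non-functional remnants of earlier cloning vectors.

Within the provirus, an EGFP coding sequence sits immediately downstream of the gag fragment with no internal promoter annotated ahead of it, so it is presumably transcribed from the 5′ LTR. It is followed by a mouse PGK promoter driving puromycin N-acetyltransferase. The barcode was inserted by restriction cloning between a BglII site (destroyed) and an EcoRI site (retained). It is too short to appear as an annotated feature, and its exact position is not shown in the table, though the construct name places it next to GFP. After transduction, the integrated provirus stably marks cells with green fluorescence, puromycin resistance and a heritable sequence tag. The stated purpose is to generate individually barcoded cell line variants, and the associated work describes a multiplexed in vivo small-molecule screening platform, which suggests that differently barcoded populations are pooled and later distinguished by their barcodes.
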