Addgene plasmid #83730: MSCV-6NBC-GFP-PGK-Puro-Barcode53
Purpose: individual 6N barcode to make barcoded cell line variants
Depositing lab: Monte Winslow. Depositing organization: Stanford University. Publication: An in vivo multiplexed small-molecule screening platform. Gruner BM, Schulze CJ, Yang D, Ogasawara D, Dix MM, Rogers ZN, Chuang CH, McFarland CD, Chiou SH, Brown JM, Cravatt BF, Bogyo M, Winslow MM. Nat Methods. 2016 Sep 12. doi: 10.1038/nmeth.3992. PubMed 27617390.
Backbone
  Vector backbone: MSCV
  Vector type: Retroviral
  Selectable markers: Puromycin
Growth in bacteria
  Bacterial resistance: Ampicillin, 100 μg/mL
  Growth temperature: 37°C
  Growth strain: DH5alpha
  Copy number: High Copy
Gene/Insert
  Gene/Insert name: Barcode53
  Species: Synthetic
  Cloning method: Restriction Enzyme; 5′ cloning site BglII (destroyed during cloning); 3′ cloning site EcoRI (not destroyed)
  Sequencing primers: 5′ CCCTTGAACCTCCTCGTTCGACC
Terms and licenses: Academic/Nonprofit Terms; Industry Terms: Not Available to Industry
How to cite: MSCV-6NBC-GFP-PGK-Puro-Barcode53 was a gift from Monte Winslow (Addgene plasmid # 83730 ; http://n2t.net/addgene:83730 ; RRID:Addgene_83730)
