>Addgene plasmid #83730 | MSCV-6NBC-GFP-PGK-Puro-Barcode53 | addgene partial sequence | sequence record 165265 | pLXSN5 5'-CCCTTGAACCTCCTCGTTCGACC-3'
CAGCCCTCACTCCTTCTCTAGGCGCCGGAATTAGATCCTCCAACCCACCATGGTGAGCAAGGGCGAGGAG
CTGTTCACCGGGGTGGTGCCCATCCTGGTCGAGCTGGACGGCGACGTAAACGGCCACAAGTTCAGCGTGT
CCGGCGAGGGCGAGGGCGATGCCACCTACGGCAAGCTGACCCTGAAGTTCATCTGCACCACCGGCAAGCT
GCCCGTGCCCTGGCCCACCCTCGTGACCACCCTGACCTACGGCGTGCAGTGCTTCAGCCGCTACCCCGAC
CACATGAAGCAGCACGACTTCTTCAAGTCCGCCATGCCCGAAGGCTACGTCCAGGAGCGCACCATCTTCT
TCAAGGACGACGGCAACTACAAGACCCGCGCCGAGGTGAAGTTCGAGGGCGACACCCTGGTGAACCGCAT
CGAGCTGAAGGGCATCGACTTCAAGGAGGACGGCAACATCCTGGGGCACAAGCTGGAGTACAACTACAAC
AGCCACAACGTCTATATCATGGCCGACAAGCAGAAGAACGGCATCAAGGTGAACTTCAAGATCCGCCACA
ACATCGAGGACGGCAGCGTGCAGCTCGCCGACCACTACCAGCAGAACACCCCCATCGGCGACGGCCCCGT
GCTGCTGCCCGACAACCACTACCTGAGCACCCAGTCCGCCCTGAGCAAAGACCCCAACGAGAAGCGCGAT
CACATGGTCCTGCTGGAGTTCGTGACCGCCGCCGGGATCACTCTCGGCATGGACGAGCTGTACAAGTAGC
GGAGAATTCTACCGGGTAGGGGAGGCGCTTTTCCCAAGGCAGTCTGGAGCATGCGCTTTAG
